>Addgene plasmid #21399 | pcDNA-FIH1 | addgene partial sequence | sequence record 27180 | 21399 with CMV-F
ATTAGCAGAGCTCTCTGGCTACTAGAGAACCCACTGCTTACTGGCTTATCGAAATTAATACGACTCACTA
TAGGGAGACCCAAGCTTGCGGAGATGGCGGCGACAGCGGCGGAGGCTGTGGCCTCTGGCTCTGGAGAGCC
CCGGGAGGAGGCTGGAGCCCTCGGCCCCGCCTGGGATGAATCCCAGTTGCGCAGTTATAGCTTCCCGACT
AGGCCCATTCCGCGTCTGAGTCAGAGCGACCCCCGGGCAGAGGAGCTTATTGAGAATGAGGAGCCTGTGG
TGCTGACCGACACAAATCTTGTGTATCCTGCCCTGAAATGGGACCTTGAATACCTGCAAGAGAATATTGG
CAATGGAGACTTCTCTGTGTACAGTGCCAGCACCCACAAGTTCTTGTACTATGATGAGAAGAAGATGGCC
AATTTCCAGAACTTTAAGCCGAGGTCCAACAGGGAAGAAATGAAATTTCATGAGTTCGTTGAGAAACTGC
AGGATATACAGCAGCGAGGAGGGGAAGAGAGGTTGTATCTGCAGCAAACGCTCAATGACACTGTGGGCAG
GAAGATTGTCATGGACTTCTTAGGTTTTAACTGGAACTGGATTAATAAGCAACAGGGAAAGCGTGGCTGG
GGGCAGCTTACCTCTAACCTGCTGCTCATTGGCATGGAAGGAAATGTGACACCTGCTCACTATGATGAGC
AGCAGAACTTTTTTGCTCAGATAAANGTTACAAACGATGCATCTTATTCCCTCCGGATCAGTCAGNTGCT
TTNCCATACCNGGTTCTCNCCTGTGAAAAAA
