[The description below was written by a language model from this plasmid's Addgene catalogue record.]
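Description:
pcDNA-FIH1 is a mammalian expression plasmid built on the Invitrogen pcDNA3 backbone (about 5.4 kb without insert) that carries the human HIF1AN gene, also known as FIH1 (factor inhibiting HIF-1). The insert of roughly 1,050 bp was placed between the HindIII and EcoRI sites of the polylinker, and both sites remain intact, so the fragment can be excised or transferred to other vectors. The record lists no epitope tag or fusion partner. The plasmid is maintained in E. coli at high copy number under ampicillin selection. For mammalian cells it carries a neomycin resistance marker, allowing G418 selection of stable transfectants in addition to transient expression.

No feature table accompanies the record, so the regulatory elements are not listed explicitly. The sequencing primers named (a CMV forward primer upstream and a BGH reverse primer downstream) fit the standard pcDNA3 layout, in which the strong constitutive cytomegalovirus immediate-early promoter drives the insert and the bovine growth hormone polyadenylation signal terminates the transcript.

HIF1AN encodes an oxygen-dependent asparaginyl hydroxylase that modifies the HIF-1 alpha subunit and thereby limits its transcriptional activity when oxygen is available. The associated publication concerns the intracellular localisation of the human HIF-1 alpha hydroxylases and its implications for oxygen sensing. The construct therefore suits overexpression of FIH1 in cultured mammalian cells to study its distribution and its role in the hypoxia response.
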