Addgene plasmid #21399: pcDNA-FIH1
Depositing lab: Eric Metzen. Depositing organization: Universitaet Duisburg-Essen. Publication: Intracellular localisation of human HIF-1 alpha hydroxylases: implications for oxygen sensing. Metzen E, Berchner-Pfannschmidt U, Stengel P, Marxsen JH, Stolze I, Klinger M, Huang WQ, Wotzlaw C, Hellwig-Burgel T, Jelkmann W, Acker H, Fandrey J. J Cell Sci. 2003 Apr 1. 116(Pt 7):1319-26. 10.1242/jcs.00318 PubMed 12615973.
Backbone
  Vector backbone: pcDNA3
  Backbone manufacturer: Invitrogen
  Backbone size w/o insert (bp): 5446
  Vector type: Mammalian Expression
  Selectable markers: Neomycin (select with G418)
Growth in bacteria
  Bacterial resistance: Ampicillin, 100 μg/mL
  Growth temperature: 37°C
  Growth strain: DH5alpha
  Copy number: High Copy
Gene/Insert
  Gene/Insert name: HIF1AN (alt name: FIH1)
  Species: H. sapiens (human)
  Insert size (bp): 1050
  Entrez Gene: HIF1AN (a.k.a. FIH1)
  Cloning method: Restriction Enzyme; 5′ cloning site HindIII (not destroyed); 3′ cloning site EcoRI (not destroyed)
  Sequencing primers: 5′ CMV-F; 3′ BGH-rev
Terms and licenses: Academic/Nonprofit Terms; Industry Terms: Not Available to Industry
How to cite: pcDNA-FIH1 was a gift from Eric Metzen (Addgene plasmid # 21399 ; http://n2t.net/addgene:21399 ; RRID:Addgene_21399)
